Addgene plasmid #25458: pCIneo-PAM-sig-His6-gamma-PALcc-deltaGlyc
Depositing lab: Betty Eipper. Depositing organization: University of Connecticut Health Center. Publication: Amidation of bioactive peptides: the structure of the lyase domain of the amidating enzyme. Chufan EE, De M, Eipper BA, Mains RE, Amzel LM. Structure. 2009 Jul 15. 17(7):965-73. 10.1016/j.str.2009.05.008 PubMed 19604476.
Backbone
  Vector backbone: pCI-neo
  Backbone manufacturer: Promega
  Backbone size w/o insert (bp): 5472
  Vector type: Mammalian Expression
  Selectable markers: Neomycin (select with G418)
Growth in bacteria
  Bacterial resistance: Ampicillin, 100 μg/mL
  Growth temperature: 37°C
  Growth strain: DH5alpha
  Copy number: High Copy
Gene/Insert
  Gene/Insert name: PAM (alt name: peptidyl-alpha-hydroxyglycine alpha-amidating lyase)
  Species: R. norvegicus (rat)
  Insert size (bp): 966
  Mutation: Contains aa 498-820 (PALcc= PAL catalytic core) Serine 767 mutated to Alanine (delta Glyc)
  Entrez Gene: Pam (a.k.a. PHM)
  Tag / fusion protein: PAM signal (N terminal on insert); His6 (N terminal on insert)
  Cloning method: Restriction Enzyme; 5′ cloning site NheI (not destroyed); 3′ cloning site XmaI (not destroyed)
  Sequencing primers: 5′ T7, CMV-F; 3′ T3
Terms and licenses: Academic/Nonprofit Terms; Industry Terms: Not Available to Industry
How to cite: pCIneo-PAM-sig-His6-gamma-PALcc-deltaGlyc was a gift from Betty Eipper (Addgene plasmid # 25458 ; http://n2t.net/addgene:25458 ; RRID:Addgene_25458)
