[The description below was written by a language model from this plasmid's Addgene catalogue record.]
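Description:
pCIneo-PAM-sig-His6-gamma-PALcc-deltaGlyc is a mammalian expression plasmid built on the Promega pCI-neo backbone (about 5.5 kb without insert). It is propagated in E. coli as a high-copy plasmid under ampicillin selection. It also carries a neomycin resistance marker, so stably transfected mammalian cells can be selected with G418. The record does not give a feature table or name the promoter explicitly. However, pCI-neo is a CMV immediate-early promoter-driven vector, and the listed CMV-F, T7 and T3 sequencing primers fit the usual arrangement of that backbone, in which these sites flank the cloning region.

The 966 bp insert, cloned between NheI and XmaI sites that are both preserved, comes from rat Pam, the gene for the bifunctional peptide-amidating enzyme. It encodes residues 498–820, the catalytic core of the peptidyl-alpha-hydroxyglycine alpha-amidating lyase domain (PALcc). A Ser767-to-Ala substitution, labelled "delta Glyc", is evidently meant to remove a glycosylation site and give a more homogeneous protein. Upstream of the core sit the native PAM signal sequence and a His6 tag. The signal sequence should route the protein into the secretory pathway, and the tag allows recovery by metal-affinity chromatography. The record does not explain the "gamma" element in the name.

The associated publication describes the structure of the lyase domain, so the construct appears suited to producing secreted, tagged, glycosylation-deficient PAL catalytic core from stable mammalian cell lines for structural and biochemical work.
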