>Addgene plasmid #25458 | pCIneo-PAM-sig-His6-gamma-PALcc-deltaGlyc | addgene partial sequence | sequence record 31175 | 25458 with EBV-rev
GCTCGAGCATTAACCCTCACTAAAGGGAAGCGGCCGCCCGGGCTAAACTGACCGATGCTCCATTTTTTCA
GTCAGGGTGAACTTCCACACGGTGTTTGTGTGTGCGTCTCCAATGTACACAGTCCCATCTTCAGAAGCCA
CAATATCATGAGGCATGTCGAAGTGCTTGCGTACTGGCTTGAAGACGTCTATAATTTCCCCACTGGCAAA
GTTCATCACAAATCCTTGCACGGGCTCTTGGTCTCCAAAGTAAGGCTTCCCGTTTACGGCAAAGAGGAAA
CCTGGTATATATGAAATGGCAAAGACATTCCTTCCAAATGATGCGTGCTTAATCTCTCTCACAAATTCTT
TGGTGTCAGTTTTGAAGCATTGGATTCGGCCATTTTCCCTGTCTGCCACACACAACTGGTCCAAATGAGG
CACAAGGGCCAAACTGTGAGGAACACTGAACTGGCCTGGCCTAGGACTGCTTCCAGAGGACTCTTCTCCC
CACTGGGTGACGAACTTTCCGCTTGGTGAAAACTGCACAATCCGACTGTTACAGTAACCGTCTGACACGA
AGACAGCTCCAGTACTGGGCTCCACAGCCACATCGGTGGGCTGGCAGAAATGATTTTGGTCACTCCCAGG
TTGCATGCTCCTTCCCAGAATTAAGAGAGGGCCTTCTTTGCTATGCGGGTCCAATTTGAACACCTGGTGG
AGAGCCACATCTGTGACCCAATAATTTCCATCTGTATCTATGCTCAAGCCGTGTGGTAAATAAAACAGGT
TCTTGCCACTGGACTGGAGGATTTCAGCATTATTTGGGTCAATGACCAGGATGGTGTCTTCTTCAATTGG
CCCAAGACCTCTTTGCTGGTAAACAAACTTGCTGTCAAAAGAGTTTCCATCCCAAACATGGTCACCTCTG
TGGAAAATCACTAGGTTATTCTT
