>Addgene plasmid #25458 | pCIneo-PAM-sig-His6-gamma-PALcc-deltaGlyc | addgene partial sequence | sequence record 31176 | 25458 with CMV-F
GCAGAGCTCGTTTAGTGAACCGTCAGATCACTAGAAGCTTTATTGCGGTAGTTTATCACAGTTAAATTGC
TAACGCAGTCAGTGCTTCTGACACAACAGTCTCGAACTTAAGCTGCAGTGACTCTCTTAAGGTAGCCTTG
CAGAAGTTGGTCGTGAGGCACTGGGCAGGTAAGTATCAAGGTTACAAGACAGGTTTAAGGAGACCAATAG
AAACTGGGCTTGTCGAGACAGAGAAGACTCTTGCGTTTCTGATAGGCACCTATTGGTCTTACTGACATCC
ACTTTGCCTTTCTCTCCACAGGTGTCCACTCCCAGTTCAATTACAGCTCTTAAGGCTAGAGTACTTAATA
CGACTCACTATAGGCTAGATCGATAAGCTTGCCGCCACCATGGCCGGACGCGCCCGCAGCGGTCTGCTAC
TGCTGCTGCTGGGGCTGCTCGCCCTGCAGAGCAGCTGCCTGGCCGCCCACCATCACCATCACCATGCTAG
CGATTTCCATGTGGAAGAAGAACTGGACTGGCCTGGAGTGTACTTGTTACCAGGCCAGGTTTCTGGGGTG
GCCCTGGATTCTAAGAATAACCTAGTGATTTTCCACAGAGGTGACCATGTTTGGGATGGAAACTCTTTTG
ACAGCAAGTTTGTTTACCAGCAAAGAGGTCTTGGGCCAATTGAAGAAGACACCATCCTGGTCATTGACCC
AAATAATGCTGAAATCCTCCAGTCCAGTGGCAAGAACCTGTTTTATTTACCACACGGCTTGAGCATAGAT
ACAGATGGAAATTATTGGGTCACAGATGTGGCTCTCC
